Addgene plasmid #217711: HA-MBP-TEVpCS-ADGRA1 CTFdeltaTA-FLAG
Purpose: Mammalian expression of Adhesion G Protein-Coupled Receptor transmembrane domains
Depositing lab: Stephen Blacklow. Depositing organization: Harvard Medical School. Publication: Heterogeneity of tethered agonist signaling in adhesion G protein-coupled receptors. Dates AN, Jones DTD, Smith JS, Skiba MA, Rich MF, Burruss MM, Kruse AC, Blacklow SC. Cell Chem Biol. 2024 Aug 15;31(8):1542-1553.e4. doi: 10.1016/j.chembiol.2024.03.004. Epub 2024 Apr 11. PubMed 38608683.
Backbone
  Vector backbone: pFuse-hIgG1-Fc2
  Backbone manufacturer: Invitrogen
  Vector type: Mammalian Expression
Growth in bacteria
  Bacterial resistance: Bleocin (Zeocin), 50 μg/mL
  Growth temperature: 37°C
  Growth strain: DH5alpha
  Copy number: High Copy
Gene/Insert
  Gene/Insert name: ADGRA1 (alt name: GPR123)
  Species: H. sapiens (human)
  Mutation: Deletion of residues 1-6
  Entrez Gene: ADGRA1 (a.k.a. GPR123)
  Tag / fusion protein: HA (N terminal on insert); FLAG (C terminal on insert)
  Cloning method: Gibson Cloning
Terms and licenses: Academic/Nonprofit Terms; Industry Terms: Not Available to Industry
Depositor comments: Please visit https://www.biorxiv.org/content/10.1101/2022.07.14.500097v2 for bioRxiv preprint.
How to cite: HA-MBP-TEVpCS-ADGRA1 CTFdeltaTA-FLAG was a gift from Stephen Blacklow (Addgene plasmid # 217711 ; http://n2t.net/addgene:217711 ; RRID:Addgene_217711)
