[The description below was written by a language model from this plasmid's Addgene catalogue record and pLannotate feature annotations shown in this document.]
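Description:
HA-MBP-TEVpCS-ADGRA1 CTFdeltaTA-FLAG is a roughly 7 kb mammalian expression plasmid built on the pFuse-hIgG1-Fc2 backbone for producing the transmembrane region of the human adhesion GPCR ADGRA1 (GPR123). It replicates at high copy in E. coli from a ColE1/pUC-type origin. Selection relies on the Streptoalloteichus hindustanus ble gene (Zeocin/bleomycin resistance), which sits on the opposite strand behind tandem CMV enhancer/promoter and EM7 promoter elements. This arrangement lets the same marker be expressed in mammalian cells and in bacteria, and the cassette ends in a β-globin polyadenylation signal.

The payload is transcribed from a composite promoter made of the EF-1α core promoter and a truncated HTLV-1 5' LTR segment. The open reading frame starts with the human IL-2 signal sequence, which directs the protein into the secretory pathway. This is followed by an HA epitope, E. coli maltose-binding protein (malE) and, according to the construct name, a TEV protease cleavage site that is not separately annotated. Next comes the ADGRA1 C-terminal fragment carrying a recorded deletion of residues 1-6. The "deltaTA" in the name suggests this deletion removes the tethered agonist, though the record does not spell that out. A C-terminal FLAG tag is listed in the catalogue fields but not in the feature table.

A fragment of the backbone's IgG1 Fc (IGHG1) coding region remains downstream of the receptor, ahead of the SV40 poly(A) signal. The record does not say whether it is translated, and a stop codon after the FLAG tag would exclude it. The stated purpose is mammalian expression of adhesion GPCR transmembrane domains, and the associated work concerns tethered agonist signalling in this receptor family.
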