Features (pLannotate 1.2.2; 17 found; start..end, strand, type, name):
     49..260     +  promoter       EF-1α core promoter: core promoter for human elongation factor EF-1α
    273..541     +  LTR            5' LTR (truncated): truncated 5' long terminal repeat (LTR) from human T-cell leukemia virus (HTLV) type 1
    591..650     +  sig_peptide    IL-2 signal sequence: human interleukin-2 signal sequence
    651..677     +  CDS            3xHA (fragment): three tandem HA epitope tags
    681..1781    +  CDS            malE (fragment): MALE_ECO57 - Experimental evidence at protein level: Swiss-Prot protein existence level 1. Part of the ABC transporter complex MalEFGK involved in maltose/maltodextrin import. Binds maltose and higher maltodextrins. From Escherichia coli O157:H7.
   1797..3431    +  CDS            ADGRA1: AGRA1_HUMAN - Also known as GPR123, KIAA1828. Experimental evidence at transcript level: Swiss-Prot protein existence level 2. Orphan receptor. From Homo sapiens (Human).
   3471..4151    +  CDS            IGHG1 (fragment): IGHG1_HUMAN - Experimental evidence at protein level: Swiss-Prot protein existence level 1. Constant region of immunoglobulin heavy chains. Immunoglobulins, also known as antibodies, are membrane-bound or secreted glycoproteins produced by B lymphocytes. In the recognition phase of humoral immunity, the membrane-bound immunoglobulins serve as receptors which, upon binding of a specific antigen, trigger the clonal expansion and differentiation of B lymphocytes into immunoglobulins- secreting plasma cells. Secreted immunoglobulins mediate the effector phase of humoral immunity, which results in
   4176..4297    -  polyA_signal   SV40 poly(A) signal: SV40 polyadenylation signal
   4320..4391    -  CDS            large T antigen (fragment): large T antigen from SV40 (simian virus 40)
   4401..4795    -  polyA_signal   β-globin poly(A): human β-globin polyadenylation signal
   4812..5183    -  CDS            ble: BLE_STRHI - Experimental evidence at protein level: Swiss-Prot protein existence level 1. Binding protein with a strong affinity to the bleomycin family of antibiotics. From Streptoalloteichus hindustanus.
   5245..5288    -  promoter       EM7 promoter (fragment): synthetic bacterial promoter&nbsp
   5675..5774    -  promoter       CMV promoter (fragment): human cytomegalovirus (CMV) immediate early promoter
   5776..6079    -  enhancer       CMV enhancer: human cytomegalovirus immediate early enhancer
   6159..6747    -  rep_origin     ori: high-copy-number ColE1/pMB1/pBR322/pUC origin of replication
   6855..6903    +  polyA_signal   poly(A) signal: synthetic polyadenylation signal
   6914..12      +  misc_feature   pause site (across the origin): RNA polymerase II transcriptional pause signal from the human α2 globin gene
>Addgene plasmid #217711 | HA-MBP-TEVpCS-ADGRA1 CTFdeltaTA-FLAG | addgene full sequence | sequence record 430117 | Addgene NGS Result
GAACATTTCTCTATCGAAGGATCTGCGATCGCTCCGGTGCCCGTCAGTGGGCAGAGCGCACATCGCCCAC
AGTCCCCGAGAAGTTGGGGGGAGGGGTCGGCAATTGAACGGGTGCCTAGAGAAGGTGGCGCGGGGTAAAC
TGGGAAAGTGATGTCGTGTACTGGCTCCGCCTTTTTCCCGAGGGTGGGGGAGAACCGTATATAAGTGCAG
TAGTCGCCGTGAACGTTCTTTTTCGCAACGGGTTTGCCGCCAGAACACAGCTGAAGCTTCGAGGGGCTCG
CATCTCTCCTTCACGCGCCCGCCGCCCTACCTGAGGCCGCCATCCACGCCGGTTGAGTCGCGTTCTGCCG
CCTCCCGCCTGTGGTGCCTCCTGAACTGCGTCCGCCGTCTAGGTAAGTTTAAAGCTCAGGTCGAGACCGG
GCCTTTGTCCGGCGCTCCCTTGGAGCCTACCTAGACTCAGCCGGCTCTCCACGCTTTGCCTGACCCTGCT
TGCTCAACTCTACGTCTTTGTTTCGTTTTCTGTTCTGCGCCGTTACAGATCCAAGCTGTGACCGGCGCCT
ACCTGAGATCACCGGCGAAGGAGGGCCACCATGTACAGGATGCAACTCCTGTCTTGCATTGCACTAAGTC
TTGCACTTGTCACGAATTCGTACCCATACGATGTTCCAGATTACGCTGGATCCAAAATTGAAGAAGGCAA
ACTGGTGATTTGGATTAACGGCGATAAAGGCTATAACGGCCTGGCGGAAGTGGGCAAAAAATTTGAAAAA
GATACCGGCATTAAAGTGACCGTGGAACATCCGGATAAACTGGAAGAAAAATTTCCGCAGGTGGCGGCGA
CCGGCGATGGCCCGGATATTATTTTTTGGGCGCATGATCGCTTTGGCGGCTATGCGCAGAGCGGCCTGCT
GGCGGAAATTACCCCGGATAAAGCGTTTCAGGATAAACTGTATCCGTTTACCTGGGATGCGGTGCGCTAT
AACGGCAAACTGATTGCGTATCCGATTGCGGTGGAAGCGCTGAGCCTGATTTATAACAAAGATCTGCTGC
CGAACCCGCCGAAAACCTGGGAAGAAATTCCGGCGCTGGATAAAGAACTGAAAGCGAAAGGCAAAAGCGC
GCTGATGTTTAACCTGCAGGAACCGTATTTTACCTGGCCGCTGATTGCGGCGGATGGCGGCTATGCGTTT
AAATATGAAAACGGCAAATATGATATTAAAGATGTGGGCGTGGATAACGCGGGCGCGAAAGCGGGCCTGA
CCTTTCTGGTGGATCTGATTAAAAACAAACATATGAACGCGGATACCGATTATAGCATTGCGGAAGCGGC
GTTTAACAAAGGCGAAACCGCGATGACCATTAACGGCCCGTGGGCGTGGAGCAACATTGATACCAGCAAA
GTGAACTATGGCGTGACCGTGCTGCCGACCTTTAAAGGCCAGCCGAGCAAACCGTTTGTGGGCGTGCTGA
GCGCGGGCATTAACGCGGCGAGCCCGAACAAAGAACTGGCGAAAGAATTTCTGGAAAACTATCTGCTGAC
CGATGAAGGCCTGGAAGCGGTGAACAAAGATAAACCGCTGGGCGCGGTGGCGCTGAAAAGCTATGAAGAA
GAACTGGCGAAAGATCCGCGCATTGCGGCGACCATGGAAAACGCGCAGAAAGGCGAAATTATGCCGAACA
TTCCGCAGATGAGCGCGTTTTGGTATGCGGTGCGCACCGCGGTGATTAACGCGGCGAGCGGCCGCCAGAC
CGTGGATGAAGCGCTGAAAGATGCGCAGACCAACGAGAACCTTTACTTCCAACATCCCGTCGTGTACGCC
TGCACCGCCGTTATGCTTCTGTGCCTCCTGGCTTCTTTCGTGACCTACATTGTCCATCAGTCTGCGATCA
GAATTTCCCGCAAAGGGCGCCATACCCTCCTGAACTTCTGCTTCCACGCAGCTCTGACCTTTACGGTGTT
CGCCGGAGGCATCAACCGTACTAAGTACCCAATCCTCTGTCAAGCAGTTGGGATTGTCCTGCACTACAGC
ACCCTTAGTACCATGCTTTGGATTGGCGTAACCGCCCGTAACATTTACAAGCAGGTCACCAAAAAGGCGC
CACTGTGCCTGGACACAGATCAACCTCCCTACCCAAGACAGCCTCTGCTTAGATTCTACCTCGTGAGCGG
AGGCGTGCCGTTTATCATTTGTGGAGTCACTGCCGCAACCAACATCCGCAACTACGGTACAGAGGATGAG
GATACTGCTTACTGTTGGATGGCATGGGAACCATCTCTGGGCGCCTTCTACGGTCCCGCTGCCATTATCA
CACTGGTAACGTGTGTGTACTTCCTGGGCACTTACGTGCAACTGCGCAGACATCCGGGCAGGCGCTACGA
GCTGAGAACTCAGCCCGAAGAGCAGCGCCGGTTGGCTACTCCAGAGGGTGGCAGAGGTATCCGCCCAGGC
ACACCTCCAGCCCACGACGCTCCAGGTGCAAGTGTGCTTCAGAACGAACACTCATTCCAGGCCCAACTGA
GGGCAGCGGCCTTTACTCTGTTCCTCTTCACCGCTACCTGGGCGTTTGGAGCCCTGGCTGTGTCCCAAGG
GCACTTCCTGGACATGGTGTTCTCCTGTCTGTACGGCGCGTTCTGCGTTACCCTCGGACTCTTCGTGCTG
ATTCATCACTGCGCCAAACGCGAAGACGTTTGGCAGTGCTGGTGGGCATGCTGTCCACCTCGGAAAGACG
CGCATCCTGCCCTGGACGCTAACGGAGCCGCTCTTGGTCGGGCAGCTTGCCTGCACAGCCCTGGACTCGG
GCAGCCTCGCGGCTTCGCTCATCCACCCGGTCCGTGTAAGATGACCAACCTCCAGGCGGCTCAGGGCCAC
GCCTCCTGCCTGAGCCCTGCTACACCCTGTTGCGCGAAGATGCACTGCGAGCCGCTGACCGCAGACGAGG
CTCACGTGCATCTCCAGGAAGAGGGCGCCTTCGGCCACGATCCGCATCTGCATGGGTGCTTGCAGGGCCG
TACTAAGCCGCCCTACTTCTCCCGCCATCCCGCCGAGGAACCCGAATACGCATACCACATTCCCAGTTCC
TTGGACGGCAGTCCAAGATCCAGCCGCACGGACTCACCACCGAGCTCTCTGGACGGCCCAGCCGGTACTC
ACACCTTGGCCTGTTGCACCCAGGGAGACCCTTTTCCCATGGTGACCCAGCCTGAGGGCTCTGACGGTTC
ACCGGCACTGTATTCCTGCCCAACCCAGCCCGGTAGGGAGGCAGCCCTCGGGCCAGGCCACCTGGAAATG
CTGCGCAGGACTCAGAGTCTTCCCTTCGGCGGTCCCTCCCAGAATGGTCTGCCAAAAGGGAAGTTGCTGG
AAGGCCTGCCATTTGGCACCGATGGCACCGGAAACATTCGCACGGGACCTTGGAAGAACGAGACGACTGT
GGGTTCTGACTACAAAGACGATGACGACAAGTGAAGATCTGACAAAACTCACACATGCCCACCGTGCCCA
GCACCTGAACTCCTGGGGGGACCGTCAGTCTTCCTCTTCCCCCCAAAACCCAAGGACACCCTCATGATCT
CCCGGACCCCTGAGGTCACATGCGTGGTGGTGGACGTGAGCCACGAAGACCCTGAGGTCAAGTTCAACTG
GTACGTGGACGGCGTGGAGGTGCATAATGCCAAGACAAAGCCGCGGGAGGAGCAGTACAACAGCACGTAC
CGTGTGGTCAGCGTCCTCACCGTCCTGCACCAGGACTGGCTGAATGGCAAGGAGTACAAGTGCAAGGTCT
CCAACAAAGCCCTCCCAGCCCCCATCGAGAAAACCATCTCCAAAGCCAAAGGGCAGCCCCGAGAACCACA
GGTGTACACCCTGCCCCCATCCCGGGAGGAGATGACCAAGAACCAGGTCAGCCTGACCTGCCTGGTCAAA
GGCTTCTATCCCAGCGACATCGCCGTGGAGTGGGAGAGCAATGGGCAGCCGGAGAACAACTACAAGACCA
CGCCTCCCGTGCTGGACTCCGACGGCTCCTTCTTCCTCTACAGCAAGCTCACCGTGGACAAGAGCAGGTG
GCAGCAGGGGAACGTCTTCTCATGCTCCGTGATGCACGAGGCTCTGCACAACCACTACACGCAGAAGAGC
CTCTCCCTGTCTCCGGGTAAATGAGTGCTAGCTGGCCAGACATGATAAGATACATTGATGAGTTTGGACA
AACCACAACTAGAATGCAGTGAAAAAAATGCTTTATTTGTGAAATTTGTGATGCTATTGCTTTATTTGTA
ACCATTATAAGCTGCAATAAACAAGTTAACAACAACAATTGCATTCATTTTATGTTTCAGGTTCAGGGGG
AGGTGTGGGAGGTTTTTTAAAGCAAGTAAAACCTCTACAAATGTGGTATGGAATTAATTCTAAAATACAG
CATAGCAAAACTTTAACCTCCAAATCAAGCCTCTACTTGAATCCTTTTCTGAGGGATGAATAAGGCATAG
GCATCAGGGGCTGTTGCCAATGTGCATTAGCTGTTTGCAGCCTCACCTTCTTTCATGGAGTTTAAGATAT
AGTGTATTTTCCCAAGGTTTGAACTAGCTCTTCATTTCTTTATGTTTTAAATGCACTGACCTCCCACATT
CCCTTTTTAGTAAAATATTCAGAAATAATTTAAATACATCATTGCAATGAAAATAAATGTTTTTTATTAG
GCAGAATCCAGATGCTCAAGGCCCTTCATAATATCCCCCAGTTTAGTAGTTGGACTTAGGGAACAAAGGA
ACCTTTAATAGAAATTGGACAGCAAGAAAGCGAGCTTCTAGCTTATCCTCAGTCCTGCTCCTCTGCCACA
AAGTGCACGCAGTTGCCGGCCGGGTCGCGCAGGGCGAACTCCCGCCCCCACGGCTGCTCGCCGATCTCGG
TCATGGCCGGCCCGGAGGCGTCCCGGAAGTTCGTGGACACGACCTCCGACCACTCGGCGTACAGCTCGTC
CAGGCCGCGCACCCACACCCAGGCCAGGGTGTTGTCCGGCACCACCTGGTCCTGGACCGCGCTGATGAAC
AGGGTCACGTCGTCCCGGACCACACCGGCGAAGTCGTCCTCCACGAAGTCCCGGGAGAACCCGAGCCGGT
CGGTCCAGAACTCGACCGCTCCGGCGACGTCGCGCGCGGTGAGCACCGGAACGGCACTGGTCAACTTGGC
CATGATGGCTCCTCCTGTCAGGAGAGGAAAGAGAAGAAGGTTAGTACAATTGCTATAGTGAGTTGTATTA
TACTATGCAGATATACTATGCCAATGATTAATTGTCAAACTAGGGCTGCAGGGTTCATAGTGCCACTTTT
CCTGCACTGCCCCATCTCCTGCCCACCCTTTCCCAGGCATAGACAGTCAGTGACTTACCAAACTCACAGG
AGGGAGAAGGCAGAAGCTTGAGACAGACCCGCGGGACCGCCGAACTGCGAGGGGACGTGGCTAGGGCGGC
TTCTTTTATGGTGCGCCGGCCCTCGGAGGCAGGGCGCTCGGGGAGGCCTAGCGGCCAATCTGCGGTGGCA
GGAGGCGGGGCCGAAGGCCGTGCCTGACCAATCCGGAGCACATAGGAGTCTCAGCCCCCCGCCCCAAAGC
AAGGGGAAGTCACGCGCCTGTAGCGCCAGCGTGTTGTGAAATGGGGGCTTGGGGGGGTTGGGGCCCTGAC
TAGTCAAAACAAACTCCCATTGACGTCAATGGGGTGGAGACTTGGAAATCCCCGTGAGTCAAACCGCTAT
CCACGCCCATTGATGTACTGCCAAAACCGCATCATCATGGTAATAGCGATGACTAATACGTAGATGTACT
GCCAAGTAGGAAAGTCCCATAAGGTCATGTACTGGGCATAATGCCAGGCGGGCCATTTACCGTCATTGAC
GTCAATAGGGGGCGTACTTGGCATATGATACACTTGATGTACTGCCAAGTGGGCAGTTTACCGTAAATAC
TCCACCCATTGACGTCAATGGAAAGTCCCTATTGGCGTTACTATGGGAACATACGTCATTATTGACGTCA
ATGGGCGGGGGTCGTTGGGCGGTCAGCCAGGCGGGCCATTTACCGTAAGTTATGTAACGCCTGCAGGTTA
ATTAAGAACATGTGAGCAAAAGGCCAGCAAAAGGCCAGGAACCGTAAAAAGGCCGCGTTGCTGGCGTTTT
TCCATAGGCTCCGCCCCCCTGACGAGCATCACAAAAATCGACGCTCAAGTCAGAGGTGGCGAAACCCGAC
AGGACTATAAAGATACCAGGCGTTTCCCCCTGGAAGCTCCCTCGTGCGCTCTCCTGTTCCGACCCTGCCG
CTTACCGGATACCTGTCCGCCTTTCTCCCTTCGGGAAGCGTGGCGCTTTCTCATAGCTCACGCTGTAGGT
ATCTCAGTTCGGTGTAGGTCGTTCGCTCCAAGCTGGGCTGTGTGCACGAACCCCCCGTTCAGCCCGACCG
CTGCGCCTTATCCGGTAACTATCGTCTTGAGTCCAACCCGGTAAGACACGACTTATCGCCACTGGCAGCA
GCCACTGGTAACAGGATTAGCAGAGCGAGGTATGTAGGCGGTGCTACAGAGTTCTTGAAGTGGTGGCCTA
ACTACGGCTACACTAGAAGAACAGTATTTGGTATCTGCGCTCTGCTGAAGCCAGTTACCTTCGGAAAAAG
AGTTGGTAGCTCTTGATCCGGCAAACAAACCACCGCTGGTAGCGGTGGTTTTTTTGTTTGCAAGCAGCAG
ATTACGCGCAGAAAAAAAGGATCTCAAGAAGATCCTTTGATCTTTTCTACGGGGTCTGACGCTCAGTGGA
ACGAAAACTCACGTTAAGGGATTTTGGTCATGGCTAGTTAATTAACATTTAAATCAGCGGCCGCAATAAA
ATATCTTTATTTTCATTACATCTGTGTGTTGGTTTTTTGTGTGAATCGTAACTAACATACGCTCTCCATC
AAAACAAAACGAAACAAAACAAACTAGCAAAATAGGCTGTCCCCAGTGCAAGTGCAGGTGCCA
